Addgene plasmid #145656: pGBW-m4046936
Purpose: Bacterial Expression plasmid for SARS-CoV-2 nsp6
Depositing lab: Ginkgo Bioworks & Benjie Chen. Depositing organization: Ginkgo Bioworks.
Backbone
  Vector backbone: ori-013 - marker | cmR
  Backbone size w/o insert (bp): 1462
  Vector type: Bacterial Expression
Growth in bacteria
  Bacterial resistance: Chloramphenicol, 25 μg/mL
  Growth temperature: 30°C
  Growth strain: DH5alpha
  Copy number: High Copy
Gene/Insert
  Gene/Insert name: SARS-CoV-2 nsp6
  Species: Escherichia coli str. K-12 substr. MG1655; Severe acute respiratory syndrome coronavirus 2
  Insert size (bp): 869
  Mutation: Escherichia coli recode 1
  Entrez Gene: ORF1ab (a.k.a. GU280_gp01)
  Promoter: Promoter | pT7 ; Operator | lacO ; RBS | T7_rbs ; Start Codon | ATG
  Tag / fusion protein: Cleavable TEV;HA (C terminal on backbone)
  Cloning method: Unknown
Resource information
  A portion of this plasmid was derived from a plasmid made by: GinkgoBioworks
Depositor comments: NCBI Reference Sequence: YP_009725302.1
How to cite: pGBW-m4046936 was a gift from Ginkgo Bioworks & Benjie Chen (Addgene plasmid # 145656 ; http://n2t.net/addgene:145656 ; RRID:Addgene_145656)
