[The description below was written by a language model from this plasmid's Addgene catalogue record and pLannotate feature annotations shown in this document.]
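Description:
pGBW-m4046936 is a compact bacterial expression plasmid (about 2.6 kb in the deposited full sequence) for producing the SARS-CoV-2 non-structural protein nsp6 in Escherichia coli. The minimal backbone consists of little more than a high-copy ColE1/pUC-type origin of replication and a chloramphenicol acetyltransferase (cat) gene driven by its own promoter, so the plasmid is maintained under chloramphenicol selection. A phage lambda t0 terminator lies downstream of the resistance cassette.

The expression cassette follows the classic T7/lac design. A T7 promoter is immediately followed by a lac operator, then the efficient ribosome binding site from T7 gene 10 and an ATG start codon. Transcription therefore requires a host that supplies T7 RNA polymerase, and lac repressor bound at the operator keeps expression off until it is relieved by IPTG or lactose. No lacI gene is annotated on the plasmid, so repressor would presumably have to come from the host.

The insert is an nsp6 coding sequence of roughly 870 bp, derived from the ORF1ab polyprotein and recoded for E. coli codon usage. The automated annotation matches this region to a fragment of the replicase polyprotein 1a. Its accompanying functional text concerns nsp10 and is a generic polyprotein note rather than a description of this insert. According to the catalogue entry, the backbone adds a C-terminal TEV protease cleavage site followed by an HA epitope tag, allowing immunodetection or capture and later tag removal. These tag elements are not separately annotated in the feature table. The construct is intended for recombinant nsp6 expression in bacteria to support SARS-CoV-2 protein studies.
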