Features (pLannotate 1.2.2; 8 found; start..end, strand, type, name):
     20..38      +  promoter       T7 promoter: promoter for bacteriophage T7 RNA polymerase
     39..63      +  protein_bind   lac operator: The lac repressor binds to the lac operator to inhibit transcription in E. coli. This inhibition can be relieved by adding lactose or isopropyl-β-D-thiogalactopyranoside (IPTG). lac repressor encoded by lacI
     78..100     +  RBS            RBS: efficient ribosome binding site from bacteriophage T7 gene 10 (Olins and Rangwala, 1989)
    111..989     +  CDS            R1A_SARS2 (fragment): Experimental evidence at protein level: Swiss-Prot protein existence level 1. [Non-structural protein 10]: Plays a pivotal role in viral transcription by stimulating both nsp14 3'-5' exoribonuclease and nsp16 2'-O-methyltransferase activities. Therefore plays an essential role in viral mRNAs cap methylation. From Severe acute respiratory syndrome coronavirus 2 (2019-nCoV) (SARS-CoV-2).
   1145..1733    +  rep_origin     ori: high-copy-number ColE1/pMB1/pBR322/pUC origin of replication
   1741..1838    +  promoter       cat promoter: promoter of the E. coli cat gene encoding chloramphenicol acetyltransferase
   1839..2495    +  CDS            cat: CAT_ECOLX - Experimental evidence at protein level: Swiss-Prot protein existence level 1. This enzyme is an effector of chloramphenicol resistance in bacteria. From Escherichia coli. This protein is used as a marker in many commonly used cloning vectors, such as pACYC184.
   2569..2603    +  terminator     lambda t0 terminator: minimal transcription terminator from phage lambda (Scholtissek and Grosse, 1987)
>Addgene plasmid #145656 | pGBW-m4046936 | depositor full sequence | sequence record 287833 | Full Sequence
GATCTCGATCCCGCGAAATTAATACGACTCACTATAGGGGAATTGTGAGCGGATAACAATTCCCCTCTAG
AAATAATTTTGTTTAACTTTAAGAAGGAGACTCTTCTATGTCCGCGGTGAAGCGTACGATTAAAGGCACT
CACCATTGGCTGTTACTTACAATCCTAACCAGCCTGCTGGTCCTCGTTCAAAGTACTCAGTGGTCGCTGT
TCTTTTTCTTGTATGAGAACGCCTTCCTGCCGTTTGCAATGGGGATCATAGCTATGTCAGCGTTCGCTAT
GATGTTTGTTAAACACAAACATGCATTCTTATGTCTGTTTCTGCTGCCAAGCCTGGCTACCGTAGCATAC
TTCAATATGGTTTACATGCCGGCTTCCTGGGTGATGCGCATTATGACTTGGCTGGATATGGTAGACACCT
CTCTGTCTGGTTTCAAGCTTAAAGACTGCGTTATGTATGCCAGCGCGGTGGTTCTGCTGATCCTGATGAC
CGCTAGGACCGTCTACGATGATGGTGCTCGTCGCGTATGGACTCTAATGAACGTTCTGACTCTTGTATAC
AAAGTCTATTACGGCAACGCACTGGACCAGGCGATCTCTATGTGGGCCCTGATCATTTCTGTTACATCCA
ATTACAGTGGTGTAGTTACCACGGTAATGTTCCTTGCCCGTGGCATTGTGTTCATGTGCGTGGAATATTG
CCCTATCTTCTTTATCACTGGTAACACCCTGCAATGTATCATGTTGGTTTACTGCTTTCTGGGCTACTTT
TGCACTTGCTATTTCGGGCTGTTCTGTTTACTCAACCGTTACTTTCGCCTGACCCTGGGTGTCTACGACT
ACCTGGTTAGCACACAGGAATTTCGCTACATGAACAGCCAGGGACTGCTTCCCCCGAAAAATTCTATTGA
TGCTTTCAAACTGAACATCAAGTTGTTGGGCGTGGGTGGCAAACCGTGCATCAAAGTGGCGACGGTTCAG
GAGAACCTGTACTTTCAAAGCTACCCGTATGACGTTCCTGATTATGCCTAACCGGCTTATCGGTCAGTTT
CACCTGATTTACGTAAAAACCCGCTTCGGCGGGTTTTTGCTTTTGGAGGGGCAGAAAGATGAATGACTGT
CCACGACGCTATACCCAAAAGAAATTGAGATCCTTTTTTTCTGCGCGTAATCTGCTGCTTGCAAACAAAA
AAACCACCGCTACCAGCGGTGGTTTGTTTGCCGGATCAAGAGCTACCAACTCTTTTTCCGAAGGTAACTG
GCTTCAGCAGAGCGCAGATACCAAATACTGTTCTTCTAGTGTAGCCGTAGTTAGGCCACCACTTCAAGAA
CTCTGTAGCACCGCCTACATACCTCGCTCTGCTAATCCTGTTACCAGTGGCTGCTGCCAGTGGCGATAAG
TCGTGTCTTACCGGGTTGGACTCAAGACGATAGTTACCGGATAAGGCGCAGCGGTCGGGCTGAACGGGGG
GTTCGTGCACACAGCCCAGCTTGGAGCGAACGACCTACACCGAACTGAGATACCTACAGCGTGAGCTATG
AGAAAGCGCCACGCTTCCCGAAGGGAGAAAGGCGGACAGGTATCCGGTAAGCGGCAGGGTCGGAACAGGA
GAGCGCACGAGGGAGCTTCCAGGGGGAAACGCCTGGTATCTTTATAGTCCTGTCGGGTTTCGCCACCTCT
GACTTGAGCGTCGATTTTTGTGATGCTCGTCAGGGGGGCGGAGCCTATGGAAATTGATCGGGCACGTAAG
AGGTTCCAACTTTCACCATAATGAAATAAGATCACTACCGGGCGTATTTTTTGAGTTATCGAGATTTTCA
GGAGCTAAGGAAGCTAAAATGGAGAAAAAAATCACTGGATATACCACCGTTGATATATCCCAATGGCATC
GTAAAGAACATTTTGAGGCATTTCAGTCAGTTGCTCAATGTACCTATAACCAGACCGTTCAGCTGGATAT
TACGGCCTTTTTAAAGACCGTAAAGAAAAATAAGCACAAGTTTTATCCGGCCTTTATTCACATTCTTGCC
CGCCTGATGAATGCTCATCCGGAATTTCGTATGGCAATGAAAGACGGTGAGCTGGTGATATGGGATAGTG
TTCACCCTTGTTACACCGTTTTCCATGAGCAAACTGAAACGTTTTCATCGCTCTGGAGTGAATACCACGA
CGATTTCCGGCAGTTTCTACACATATATTCGCAAGATGTGGCGTGTTACGGTGAAAACCTGGCCTATTTC
CCTAAAGGGTTTATTGAGAATATGTTTTTCGTTTCAGCCAATCCCTGGGTGAGTTTCACCAGTTTTGATT
TAAACGTGGCCAATATGGACAACTTCTTCGCCCCCGTTTTCACCATGGGCAAATATTATACGCAAGGCGA
CAAGGTGCTGATGCCGCTGGCGATTCAGGTTCATCATGCCGTTTGTGATGGCTTCCATGTCGGCAGAATG
CTTAATGAATTACAACAGTACTGCGATGAGTGGCAGGGCGGGGCGTAATTTGATATCGAGCTCGCTTGGA
CTCCTGTTGATAGATCCAGTAATGACCTCAGAACTCCATCTGGATTTGTTCAGAACGCTCGGTTGCCGCC
GGGCGTTTTTTATTGGT
